>Addgene plasmid #32928 | pMXs-Ngn2 | addgene partial sequence | sequence record 39836 | pMX-S1811 (GACGGCATCGCAGCTTGGATACAC)
CCGGGGGTGGACCATCCTCTAGACTGCCGGATCTAGCTAGTTAATCACAAGTTTGTACAAAAAAGCAGGC
TGCCACCATGTTCGTCAAATCTGAGACTCTGGAGTTGAAGGAGGAAGAGGAGGTACTGATGCTGCTGGGC
TCGGCTTCCCCGGCCTCGGCGACCCTGACCCCGATGTCCTCCAGCGCGGACGAGGAGGAGGACGAGGAGC
TGCGCCGGCCGGGCTCCGCGCGTGGGCAGCGTGGAGCGGAAGCCGGGCAGGGGGTGCAGGGCAGTCCGGC
GTCGGGTGCCGGGGGTTGCCGGCCAGGGCGGCTGCTGGGCCTGATGCACGAGTGCAAGCGTCGCCCGTCG
CGCTCACGGGCCGTCTCCCGAGGTGCCAAGACGGCGGAGACGGTGCAGCGCATCAAGAAGACCCGCAGGC
TCAAGGCCAACAACCGCGAGCGCAACCGCATGCACAACCTAAACGCCGCGCTGGACGCGCTGCGCGAGGT
GCTGCCCACCTTCCCCGAGGATGCCAAGCTCACGAAGATCGAGACGCTGCGCTTCGCCCACAATTACATC
TGGGCGCTCACCGAGACTCTGCGCCTGGCGGACCACTGCGCCGGCGCCGGTGGCCTCCAGGGGGCGCTCT
TCACGGAGGCGGTGCTCCTGAGCCCGGGAGCTGCGCTCGGCGCCAGCGGGGACAGCCCTTCTCCACCTTC
CTCCTGGAGCTGCACCAACAGCCCGGCGTCATCCTCCAACTCCACGTCCCCATACAGCTGCACTTTATCG
CCCGCTAGCCCCGGGTCAGACGTGGACTACTGGCAGCCCCCACCTCCGGAGAAGCATCGTTATGCGCCTC
ACCTGCCCCTCGCCAGGGACTGTATCTAGACCCAGCTTTCTTGTACAAAGTGGTGA
