[The description below was written by a language model from this plasmid's Addgene catalogue record.]
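Description:
pMXs-Ngn2 is a retroviral mammalian expression plasmid built on the pMXs backbone (about 4.8 kb without insert), a Moloney murine leukemia virus-derived vector family commonly used for stable gene delivery into dividing mammalian cells. It is propagated in bacteria under ampicillin selection, and the record lists a recombination-deficient strain as the growth host, which is typical for plasmids carrying repeated LTR sequences. The copy number is listed as unknown, and no feature table is provided, so the origin of replication and the exact arrangement of viral elements are not documented here. No mammalian selection marker, epitope tag or reporter is recorded.

The payload is the mouse Ngn2 coding sequence (Neurog2, also known as Atoh4 or Math4A), which encodes a basic helix-loop-helix proneural transcription factor. It was introduced by Gateway recombination cloning, so attachment-site scars would be expected to flank the insert, although they are not annotated in the record. Expression is driven by the viral 5' LTR, which acts as the promoter once the provirus has integrated. As with retroviral transfer vectors in general, the plasmid is introduced into a packaging cell line that supplies the viral structural and enzymatic proteins in trans. The resulting particles then carry the LTR-flanked genome into target cells, where it integrates and expresses the transgene.

The stated purpose is retroviral expression of mouse Ngn2. The associated publication concerns converting mouse and human fibroblasts into functional spinal motor neurons, which indicates use as one component of a transcription factor-based lineage reprogramming approach.
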