Addgene plasmid #32928: pMXs-Ngn2
Purpose: Retroviral expression of mouse Ngn2
Depositing lab: Kevin Eggan. Depositing organization: Harvard University. Publication: Conversion of mouse and human fibroblasts into functional spinal motor neurons. Son EY, Ichida JK, Wainger BJ, Toma JS, Rafuse VF, Woolf CJ, Eggan K. Cell Stem Cell. 2011 Sep 2;9(3):205-18. 10.1016/j.stem.2011.07.014 PubMed 21852222.
Backbone
  Vector backbone: pMXs
  Backbone size w/o insert (bp): 4800
  Vector type: Mammalian Expression, Retroviral
Growth in bacteria
  Bacterial resistance: Ampicillin, 100 μg/mL
  Growth temperature: 37°C
  Growth strain: Stbl3
  Copy number: Unknown
Gene/Insert
  Gene/Insert name: Ngn2
  Species: M. musculus (mouse)
  Entrez Gene: Neurog2 (a.k.a. Atoh4, Math4A, bHLHa8, ngn-2, ngn2)
  Promoter: 5'LTR
  Cloning method: Gateway Cloning
  Sequencing primers: 5′ pLXSN 5'
Terms and licenses: Academic/Nonprofit Terms; Industry Terms: Not Available to Industry
How to cite: pMXs-Ngn2 was a gift from Kevin Eggan (Addgene plasmid # 32928 ; http://n2t.net/addgene:32928 ; RRID:Addgene_32928)
